Addgene plasmid #230203: AiP12322 - pAAV-AiE0482m-minBG-SYFP2-WPRE3-BGHpA (Alias: CN2322)
Purpose: AiE0482m is an enhancer sequence, designed to drive AAV-mediated transgene expression in specific populations of brain cells
Depositing lab: Allen Institute for Brain Science & Boaz Levi. Depositing organization: Allen Institute. Publication: A suite of enhancer AAVs and transgenic mouse lines for genetic access to cortical cell types. Ben-Simon Y, Hooper M, Narayan S, Daigle TL, Dwivedi D, Way SW, Oster A, Stafford DA, Mich JK, Taormina MJ, Martinez RA, Opitz-Araya X, Roth JR, Alexander JR, Allen S, Amster A, Arbuckle J, Ayala A, Baker PM, Bakken TE, Barcelli T, Barta S, Bendrick J, Bertagnolli D, Bielstein C, Bishwakarma P, Bowlus J, Boyer G, Brouner K, Casian B, Casper T, Chakka AB, Chakrabarty R, Chance RK, Chavan S, Clark M, Colbert K, Collman F, Daniel S, Departee M, DiValentin P, Donadio N, Dotson N, Egdorf T, Fliss T, Gabitto M, Garcia J, Gary A, Gasperini M, Gloe J, Goldy J, Gore BB, Graybuck L, Greisman N, Haeseleer F, Halterman C, Haradon Z, Hastings SD, Helback O, Ho W, Hockemeyer D, Huang C, Huff S, Hunker A, Johansen N, Jones D, Juneau Z, Kalmbach B, Kannan M, Khem S, Kussick E, Kutsal R, Larsen R, Lee C, Lee AY, Leibly M, Lenz GH, Li S, Liang E, Lusk N, Madigan Z, Malloy J, Malone J, McCue R, Melchor J, Mollenkopf T, Moosman S, Morin E, Newman D, Ng L, Ngo K, Omstead V, Otto S, Oyama A, Pena N, Pham T, Phillips E, Pom CA, Potekhina L, Ransford S, Ray PL, Rette D, Reynoldson C, Rimorin C, Rocha D, Ruiz A, Sanchez REA, Sawyer L, Sedeno-Cortes A, Sevigny JP, Shapovalova N, Shepard N, Shulga L, Sigler AR, Siverts L, Soliman S, Somasundaram S, Staats B, Stewart K, Szelenyi E, Tieu M, Trader C, Tran A, van Velthoven CTJ, Walker M, Wang Y, Weed N, Wirthlin M, Wood T, Wynalda B, Yao Z, Zhou T, Ariza J, Dee N, Reding M, Ronellenfitch K, Mufti S, Sunkin SM, Smith KA, Esposito L, Waters J, Thyagarajan B, Yao S, Lein ES, Zeng H, Levi BP, Ngai J, Ting JT, Tasic B. Cell. 2025 May 16:S0092-8674(25)00513-6. doi: 10.1016/j.cell.2025.05.002. PubMed 40403729.
Backbone
  Vector backbone: pAAV2
  Vector type: AAV
Growth in bacteria
  Bacterial resistance: Ampicillin, 100 μg/mL
  Growth temperature: 37°C
  Growth strain: NEB Stable
  Copy number: High Copy
Gene/Insert
  Gene/Insert name: SYFP2
  Species: Synthetic
  Promoter: minBG
  Cloning method: Gibson Cloning
Terms and licenses: Academic/Nonprofit Terms; Industry Terms: Not Available to Industry
How to cite: AiP12322 - pAAV-AiE0482m-minBG-SYFP2-WPRE3-BGHpA (Alias: CN2322) was a gift from Allen Institute for Brain Science & Boaz Levi (Addgene plasmid # 230203 ; http://n2t.net/addgene:230203 ; RRID:Addgene_230203)
