[The description below was written by a language model from this plasmid's Addgene catalogue record and pLannotate feature annotations shown in this document.]
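Description:
AiP12322 - pAAV-AiE0482m-minBG-SYFP2-WPRE3-BGHpA (alias CN2322) is an AAV transfer plasmid built on a pAAV2 backbone, intended for packaging a reporter genome into recombinant adeno-associated virus for delivery to brain tissue. In bacteria it is maintained at high copy from a ColE1/pUC-type origin and selected with ampicillin through the β-lactamase gene and its native promoter. The backbone also carries an f1 phage origin and small remnants of pBR322 rop and bom sequences. The 4,701-nt sequence record shows one complete AAV2 inverted terminal repeat. The other appears only as two short fragments, which could reflect either a partly deleted repeat or the difficulty of sequencing and annotating these structured elements. ITR instability is also a reason such plasmids are grown in recombination-deficient strains like the one listed.

Between the ITRs sits a single expression cassette. The enhancer AiE0482m is placed upstream of minBG, a minimal beta-globin promoter with little intrinsic activity, so that transcription depends largely on the enhancer and is restricted to the cell populations where it is active. Neither the enhancer nor minBG was detected by the automated annotation, though the unannotated stretch upstream of the reporter is where they would lie. The cassette drives SYFP2, a fast-maturing monomeric yellow fluorescent protein derived from Aequorea victoria. This is followed by WPRE3, a shortened woodchuck posttranscriptional element (annotated as two WPRE fragments) that boosts transcript stability and expression, and by the bovine growth hormone polyadenylation signal.

The construct belongs to a collection of enhancer AAVs for genetic access to cortical cell types and serves to label, and thereby assess, the cells targeted by AiE0482m. The record does not state which population that is.
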