Features (pLannotate 1.2.2; 14 found; start..end, strand, type, name):
    248..275     -  repeat_region  AAV2 ITR (fragment): inverted terminal repeat of adeno-associated virus serotype 2 inverted
    304..331     -  repeat_region  AAV2 ITR (fragment): inverted terminal repeat of adeno-associated virus serotype 2 inverted
    404..992     -  rep_origin     ori: high-copy-number ColE1/pMB1/pBR322/pUC origin of replication
   1163..2023    -  CDS            AmpR: β-lactamase; bla; confers resistance to ampicillin, carbenicillin, and related antibiotics
   2024..2128    -  promoter       AmpR promoter: bla
   2223..2258    +  CDS            rop (fragment): Rop protein, which maintains plasmids at low copy number; rop
   2360..2409    +  misc_feature   bom (fragment): basis of mobility region from pBR322
   2410..2865    -  rep_origin     f1 ori (sequence partly withheld): f1 bacteriophage origin of replication; arrow indicates direction of (+) strand synthesis
   2884..2935    +  misc_feature   bom (fragment): basis of mobility region from pBR322
   2940..3080    -  repeat_region  AAV2 ITR: inverted terminal repeat of adeno-associated virus serotype 2 inverted
   3198..3309    -  polyA_signal   bGH poly(A) signal: bovine growth hormone polyadenylation signal
   3326..3406    -  misc_feature   WPRE (fragment): woodchuck hepatitis virus posttranscriptional regulatory element
   3412..3569    -  misc_feature   WPRE (fragment): woodchuck hepatitis virus posttranscriptional regulatory element
   3609..4325    -  CDS            SYFP2: SYFP2 is a basic (constitutively fluorescent) yellow fluorescent protein published in 2006, derived from Aequorea victoria. It is reported to be a very rapidly-maturing monomer with moderate acid sensitivity.
>Addgene plasmid #230203 | AiP12322 - pAAV-AiE0482m-minBG-SYFP2-WPRE3-BGHpA (Alias: CN2322) | addgene full sequence | sequence record 470464 | Addgene NGS Result
AAAGCTGCCCTCGCCCCAGTCCTCAGCACTGTGAATAGATTGCTTCAAGTGGCAAAAGGGACTTTGCAGA
TGTGACTGAGGGTCTAGACTCTGAGGTGGAGAGATTATCTGTGTGGTCCCGATCTGATCACATGGACCCT
TGGGAGTGAAGAATTATTCTTACTATAATTAAAACAAGGATAAGAGAGAGAAGACTGTACGCGTGCGGCC
GCAGGAACCCCTAGTGATGGAGTTGGCCACTCCCTCTCTGCGCGCTCGCTCGCTCACTGAGGCCGGGCGA
CCAAAGGTCGCCCGACGCCCGGGCGGCCTCAGTGAGCGAGCGAGCGCGCAGCTGCCTGCAGGACATGTGA
GCAAAAGGCCAGCAAAAGGCCAGGAACCGTAAAAAGGCCGCGTTGCTGGCGTTTTTCCATAGGCTCCGCC
CCCCTGACGAGCATCACAAAAATCGACGCTCAAGTCAGAGGTGGCGAAACCCGACAGGACTATAAAGATA
CCAGGCGTTTCCCCCTGGAAGCTCCCTCGTGCGCTCTCCTGTTCCGACCCTGCCGCTTACCGGATACCTG
TCCGCCTTTCTCCCTTCGGGAAGCGTGGCGCTTTCTCATAGCTCACGCTGTAGGTATCTCAGTTCGGTGT
AGGTCGTTCGCTCCAAGCTGGGCTGTGTGCACGAACCCCCCGTTCAGCCCGACCGCTGCGCCTTATCCGG
TAACTATCGTCTTGAGTCCAACCCGGTAAGACACGACTTATCGCCACTGGCAGCAGCCACTGGTAACAGG
ATTAGCAGAGCGAGGTATGTAGGCGGTGCTACAGAGTTCTTGAAGTGGTGGCCTAACTACGGCTACACTA
GAAGAACAGTATTTGGTATCTGCGCTCTGCTGAAGCCAGTTACCTTCGGAAAAAGAGTTGGTAGCTCTTG
ATCCGGCAAACAAACCACCGCTGGTAGCGGTGGTTTTTTTGTTTGCAAGCAGCAGATTACGCGCAGAAAA
AAAGGATCTCAAGAAGATCCTTTGATCTTTTCTACGGGGTCTGACGCTCAGTGGAACGAAAACTCACGTT
AAGGGATTTTGGTCATGAGATTATCAAAAAGGATCTTCACCTAGATCCTTTTAAATTAAAAATGAAGTTT
TAAATCAATCTAAAGTATATATGAGTAAACTTGGTCTGACAGTTACCAATGCTTAATCAGTGAGGCACCT
ATCTCAGCGATCTGTCTATTTCGTTCATCCATAGTTGCCTGACTCCCCGTCGTGTAGATAACTACGATAC
GGGAGGGCTTACCATCTGGCCCCAGTGCTGCAATGATACCGCGAGACCCACGCTCACCGGCTCCAGATTT
ATCAGCAATAAACCAGCCAGCCGGAAGGGCCGAGCGCAGAAGTGGTCCTGCAACTTTATCCGCCTCCATC
CAGTCTATTAATTGTTGCCGGGAAGCTAGAGTAAGTAGTTCGCCAGTTAATAGTTTGCGCAACGTTGTTG
CCATTGCTACAGGCATCGTGGTGTCACGCTCGTCGTTTGGTATGGCTTCATTCAGCTCCGGTTCCCAACG
ATCAAGGCGAGTTACATGATCCCCCATGTTGTGCAAAAAAGCGGTTAGCTCCTTCGGTCCTCCGATCGTT
GTCAGAAGTAAGTTGGCCGCAGTGTTATCACTCATGGTTATGGCAGCACTGCATAATTCTCTTACTGTCA
TGCCATCCGTAAGATGCTTTTCTGTGACTGGTGAGTACTCAACCAAGTCATTCTGAGAATAGTGTATGCG
GCGACCGAGTTGCTCTTGCCCGGCGTCAATACGGGATAATACCGCGCCACATAGCAGAACTTTAAAAGTG
CTCATCATTGGAAAACGTTCTTCGGGGCGAAAACTCTCAAGGATCTTACCGCTGTTGAGATCCAGTTCGA
TGTAACCCACTCGTGCACCCAACTGATCTTCAGCATCTTTTACTTTCACCAGCGTTTCTGGGTGAGCAAA
AACAGGAAGGCAAAATGCCGCAAAAAAGGGAATAAGGGCGACACGGAAATGTTGAATACTCATACTCTTC
CTTTTTCAATATTATTGAAGCATTTATCAGGGTTATTGTCTCATGAGCGGATACATATTTGAATGTATTT
AGAAAAATAAACAAATAGGGGTTCCGCGCACATTTCCCCGAAAAGTGCCACCTGACGTCTAAGAAACCAT
TATTATCATGACATTAACCTATAAAAATAGGCGTATCACGAGGCCCTTTCGTCTCGCGCGTTTCGGTGAT
GACGGTGAAAACCTCTGACACATGCAGCTCCCGGAGACGGTCACAGCTTGTCTGTAAGCGGATGCCGGGA
GCAGACAAGCCCGTCAGGGCGCGTCAGCGGGTGTTGGCGGGTGTCGGGGCTGGCTTAACTATGCGGCATC
AGAGCAGATTGTACTGAGAGTGCACCATAAAATTGTAAACGTTAATATTTTGTTAAAATTCGCGTTAAAT
TTTTGTTAAATCAGCTCATTTTTTAACCAATAGACCGAAATCGGCAAAATCCCTTATAAATCAAAAGAAT
AGCCCGAGATAGAGT
[37 nt withheld, positions 2536-2572]
AAAGAACGTGGACTCCAACGTCAAAGG
[141 nt withheld, positions 2600-2740]
G
[46 nt withheld, positions 2742-2787]
A
[95 nt withheld, positions 2789-2883]
TATGCGGTGTGAAATACCGCACAGATGCGTAAGGAGAAAATACCGCATCAGGCGCCCCTGCAGGCAGCTG
CGCGCTCGCTCGCTCACTGAGGCCGCCCGGGCAAAGCCCGGGCGTCGGGCGACCTTTGGTCGCCCGGCCT
CAGTGAGCGAGCGAGCGCGCAGAGAGGGAGTGGCCAACTCCATCACTAGGGGTTCCTGCGGCCGCTCGGT
CCGCACGTGAGATCTCATGCCTGCTATTGTCTTCCCAATCCTCCCCCTTGCTGTCCTGCCCCACCCCACC
CCCCAGAATAGAATGACACCTACTCAGACAATGCGATGCAATTTCCTCATTTTATTAGGAAAGGACAGTG
GGAGTGGCACCTTCCAGGGTCAAGGAAGGCACGGGGGAGGGGCAAACAACAGATGGCTGGCAACTAGAAG
GCACAGTCGAAGATCTCTCGAGCCACGGAATTGTCAGTGCCCAACAGCCGAGCCCCTGTCCAGCAGCGGG
CAAGGCAGGCGGCGATGAGTTCCGCCGTGGCAAGAACTAACCAGGATTTATACAAGGAGGAGAAAATGAA
AGCCATACGGGAAGCAATAGCATGATACAAAGGCATTAAAGCAGCGTATCCACATAGCGTAAAAGGAGCA
ACATAGTTAAGAATACCAGTCAATCTTTCACAAATTTTGTAATCCAGAGGTTGATTATGATATCGAATTC
GCGGCCGCGGCGCGCCGTCGACTTACTTGTACAGCTCGTCCATGCCGAGAGTGATCCCGGCGGCGGTCAC
GAACTCCAGCAGGACCATGTGATCGCGCTTCTCGTTGGGGTCTTTGCTCAGCTTGGACTGGTAGCTCAGG
TAGTGGTTGTCGGGCAGCAGCACGGGGCCGTCGCCGATGGGGGTGTTCTGCTGGTAGTGGTCGGCGAGCT
GCACGCCGCCGTCCTCGATGTTGTGGCGGATCTTGAAGTTGGCCTTGATGCCGTTCTTCTGCTTGTCGGC
GGTGATATAGACGTTGTGGCTGTTGTAGTTGTACTCCAGCTTGTGCCCCAGGATGTTGCCGTCCTCCTTG
AAGTCGATGCCCTTCAGCTCGATGCGGTTCACCAGGGTGTCGCCCTCGAACTTCACCTCGGCGCGGGTCT
TGTAGTTGCCGTCGTCCTTGAAGAAGATGGTGCGCTCCTGGACGTAGCCTTCGGGCATGGCGGACTTGAA
GAAGTCGTGCTGCTTCATGTGGTCGGGGTAGCGGGCGAAGCACTGCACGCCGTAGCCCAGGGTGGTCACG
AGGGTGGGCCAGGGCACGGGCAGCTTGCCGGTGGTGCAGATCAGCTTCAGGGTCAGCTTGCCGTAGGTGG
CATCGCCCTCGCCCTCGCCGGACACGCTGAACTTGTGGCCGTTTACGTCGCCGTCCAGCTCGACCAGGAT
GGGCACCACCCCGGTGAACAGCTCCTCGCCCTTGCTCACCATGGTGGCGACCGGTAGCGCTAGCTTCGAA
AGATCTGGATCCCAGAAGCAAATGTAAGCAATAGATGGCTCTGCCCTGACTTTTATGCCCAGCCCGAGCT
CATCAGGGCCTGGAGTTTGGGTCACAGCATCTAAAAGGCAGAGATTCCATTACCTGGGGTGGTAGGAGAT
GTGAGAGAAGCAGATTTGGGGAAAGACGTTCAAGAGCTCAGCCTTGGGCAAACGCATGTTGGAGGGGTCT
GTTAAATGACCACATGGACCACATGGAGATGTGCATGATGGAATGCCCAGTTCTGCATTTCAGAGGAGCT
GACAGGGAGGAATTAGCTATTTAGACACAGTAATGATTGTGACTGTGATAGGCATACTAATGTTCTCC
